Addgene plasmid #216389: modRNAc1-Cas9-2A-p53DD
Purpose: this vector can be used to make modRNA expressing Cas9 and p53DD
Depositing lab: Xiaojun Lian. Publication: MAGIK: A rapid and efficient method to create lineage-specific reporters in human pluripotent stem cells. Haideri T, Lin J, Bao X, Lian XL. Stem Cell Reports. 2024 May 14;19(5):744-757. doi: 10.1016/j.stemcr.2024.03.005. Epub 2024 Apr 4. PubMed 38579711.
Backbone
  Vector backbone: ModRNAc1
  Vector type: CRISPR
Growth in bacteria
  Bacterial resistance: Ampicillin, 100 μg/mL
  Growth temperature: 37°C
  Growth strain: NEB Stable
  Copy number: High Copy
Gene/Insert
  Gene/Insert name: Cas9-2A-p53DD
Terms and licenses: Academic/Nonprofit Terms; Industry Terms: Not Available to Industry
Depositor comments: Please visit https://www.biorxiv.org/content/10.1101/2023.09.07.556774v1 for bioRxiv preprint.
How to cite: modRNAc1-Cas9-2A-p53DD was a gift from Xiaojun Lian (Addgene plasmid # 216389 ; http://n2t.net/addgene:216389 ; RRID:Addgene_216389)
