[The description below was written by a language model from this plasmid's Addgene catalogue record and pLannotate feature annotations shown in this document.]
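Description:
modRNAc1-Cas9-2A-p53DD is a 7.7 kb in vitro transcription template plasmid built on the ModRNAc1 backbone and catalogued as a CRISPR vector. It is not meant to express its payload directly from DNA in mammalian cells. Instead, it serves as the template for making modified mRNA (modRNA) that encodes Cas9 together with p53DD. In bacteria it is maintained through a high-copy ColE1/pUC-type origin and selected with ampicillin via the β-lactamase gene. The backbone also carries an f1 phage origin and remnants of a standard cloning vector: the lac promoter, operator and CAP site, lacZα and lacI fragments, a bom fragment, and an SP6 promoter facing back toward the insert.

The transcription unit begins with a T7 promoter, annotated as a fragment at the very start of the sequence record. It drives a single open reading frame. Streptococcus pyogenes Cas9 comes first; the annotation splits it into adjoining N- and C-terminal portions that together form one continuous coding region. Next, according to the insert name, is a 2A self-cleaving peptide, which the feature table does not annotate separately. A short fragment matching mouse Tp53 follows and corresponds to p53DD, generally known as a dominant-negative p53 fragment that blunts p53 signalling. A human β-globin polyadenylation/3′ region fragment lies downstream of the coding sequence. The 2A element allows one transcript to yield both proteins as separate polypeptides.

The associated publication describes a method for creating lineage-specific reporters in human pluripotent stem cells. Transient p53 inhibition delivered alongside Cas9 plausibly improves survival of such cells after DNA cleavage, although the record does not state this. No guide RNA cassette is annotated, so the guide must be supplied separately.
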