Features (pLannotate 1.2.2; 16 found; start..end, strand, type, name):
      1..17      +  promoter       T7 promoter (fragment): promoter for bacteriophage T7 RNA polymerase
    194..1795    +  CDS            Cas9(N): N-terminal portion of Streptococcus pyogenes Cas9 (Zetsche et al., 2015)
   1796..4294    +  CDS            Cas9(C): C-terminal portion of Streptococcus pyogenes Cas9 (Zetsche et al., 2015)
   4448..4720    +  CDS            Tp53 (fragment): P53_MOUSE - Also known as P53, Trp53. Experimental evidence at protein level: Swiss-Prot protein existence level 1. Acts as a tumor suppressor in many tumor types; induces growth arrest or apoptosis depending on the physiological circumstances and cell type. Involved in cell cycle regulation as a trans-activator that acts to negatively regulate cell division by controlling a set of genes required for this process. One of the activated genes is an inhibitor of cyclin-dependent kinases. Apoptosis induction seems to be mediated either by stimulation of BAX and FAS antigen expression, or by repres
   4732..4863    +  polyA_signal   β-globin poly(A) (fragment): human β-globin polyadenylation signal
   4890..4908    -  promoter       SP6 promoter: promoter for bacteriophage SP6 RNA polymerase
   4950..4966    -  protein_bind   lac operator: The lac repressor binds to the lac operator to inhibit transcription in E. coli. This inhibition can be relieved by adding lactose or isopropyl-β-D-thiogalactopyranoside (IPTG). lac repressor encoded by lacI
   4974..5004    -  promoter       lac promoter: promoter for the E. coli lac operon
   5019..5040    -  protein_bind   CAP binding site: CAP binding activates transcription in the presence of cAMP. E. coli catabolite activator protein
   5053..5145    -  CDS            lacI (fragment): lac repressor; lacI; The lac repressor binds to the lac operator to inhibit transcription in E. coli. This inhibition can be relieved by adding lactose or isopropyl-β-D-thiogalactopyranoside (IPTG).
   5328..5916    -  rep_origin     ori: high-copy-number ColE1/pMB1/pBR322/pUC origin of replication
   6087..6947    -  CDS            AmpR: β-lactamase; bla; confers resistance to ampicillin, carbenicillin, and related antibiotics
   6948..7052    -  promoter       AmpR promoter: bla
   7079..7129    +  misc_feature   bom (fragment): basis of mobility region from pBR322
   7157..7585    -  rep_origin     f1 ori (sequence partly withheld): f1 bacteriophage origin of replication; arrow indicates direction of (+) strand synthesis
   7589..7746    -  CDS            lacZα (fragment): LacZα fragment of β-galactosidase; lacZ fragment
>Addgene plasmid #216389 | modRNAc1-Cas9-2A-p53DD | addgene full sequence | sequence record 429107 | Addgene NGS Result
TAATACGACTCACTATAAGGCGAATTGGGCCCGACGTCACATTTGCTTCTGACACAACTGTGTTCACTAG
CAACCTCAAACAGACACCGGATCCATGGCATGCGAATTCGCCACCATGGATTACAAAGACGATGACGATA
AGATGGCCCCAAAGAAGAAGCGGAAGGTCGGTATCCACGGAGTCCCAGCAGCCGACAAGAAGTACAGCAT
CGGCCTGGACATCGGCACCAACTCTGTGGGCTGGGCCGTGATCACCGACGAGTACAAGGTGCCCAGCAAG
AAATTCAAGGTGCTGGGCAACACCGACCGGCACAGCATCAAGAAGAACCTGATCGGAGCCCTGCTGTTCG
ACAGCGGCGAAACAGCCGAGGCCACCCGGCTGAAGAGAACCGCCAGAAGAAGATACACCAGACGGAAGAA
CCGGATCTGCTATCTGCAAGAGATCTTCAGCAACGAGATGGCCAAGGTGGACGACAGCTTCTTCCACAGA
CTGGAAGAGTCCTTCCTGGTGGAAGAGGATAAGAAGCACGAGCGGCACCCCATCTTCGGCAACATCGTGG
ACGAGGTGGCCTACCACGAGAAGTACCCCACCATCTACCACCTGAGAAAGAAACTGGTGGACAGCACCGA
CAAGGCCGACCTGCGGCTGATCTATCTGGCCCTGGCCCACATGATCAAGTTCCGGGGCCACTTCCTGATC
GAGGGCGACCTGAACCCCGACAACAGCGACGTGGACAAGCTGTTCATCCAGCTGGTGCAGACCTACAACC
AGCTGTTCGAGGAAAACCCCATCAACGCCAGCGGCGTGGACGCCAAGGCCATCCTGTCTGCCAGACTGAG
CAAGAGCAGACGGCTGGAAAATCTGATCGCCCAGCTGCCCGGCGAGAAGAAGAATGGCCTGTTCGGAAAC
CTGATTGCCCTGAGCCTGGGCCTGACCCCCAACTTCAAGAGCAACTTCGACCTGGCCGAGGATGCCAAAC
TGCAGCTGAGCAAGGACACCTACGACGACGACCTGGACAACCTGCTGGCCCAGATCGGCGACCAGTACGC
CGACCTGTTTCTGGCCGCCAAGAACCTGTCCGACGCCATCCTGCTGAGCGACATCCTGAGAGTGAACACC
GAGATCACCAAGGCCCCCCTGAGCGCCTCTATGATCAAGAGATACGACGAGCACCACCAGGACCTGACCC
TGCTGAAAGCTCTCGTGCGGCAGCAGCTGCCTGAGAAGTACAAAGAGATTTTCTTCGACCAGAGCAAGAA
CGGCTACGCCGGCTACATTGACGGCGGAGCCAGCCAGGAAGAGTTCTACAAGTTCATCAAGCCCATCCTG
GAAAAGATGGACGGCACCGAGGAACTGCTCGTGAAGCTGAACAGAGAGGACCTGCTGCGGAAGCAGCGGA
CCTTCGACAACGGCAGCATCCCCCACCAGATCCACCTGGGAGAGCTGCACGCCATTCTGCGGCGGCAGGA
AGATTTTTACCCATTCCTGAAGGACAACCGGGAAAAGATCGAGAAGATCCTGACCTTCCGCATCCCCTAC
TACGTGGGCCCTCTGGCCAGGGGAAACAGCAGATTCGCCTGGATGACCAGAAAGAGCGAGGAAACCATCA
CCCCCTGGAACTTCGAGGAAGTGGTGGACAAGGGCGCTTCCGCCCAGAGCTTCATCGAGCGGATGACCAA
CTTCGATAAGAACCTGCCCAACGAGAAGGTGCTGCCCAAGCACAGCCTGCTGTACGAGTACTTCACCGTG
TATAACGAGCTGACCAAAGTGAAATACGTGACCGAGGGAATGAGAAAGCCCGCCTTCCTGAGCGGCGAGC
AGAAAAAGGCCATCGTGGACCTGCTGTTCAAGACCAACCGGAAAGTGACCGTGAAGCAGCTGAAAGAGGA
CTACTTCAAGAAAATCGAGTGCTTCGACTCCGTGGAAATCTCCGGCGTGGAAGATCGGTTCAACGCCTCC
CTGGGCACATACCACGATCTGCTGAAAATTATCAAGGACAAGGACTTCCTGGACAATGAGGAAAACGAGG
ACATTCTGGAAGATATCGTGCTGACCCTGACACTGTTTGAGGACAGAGAGATGATCGAGGAACGGCTGAA
AACCTATGCCCACCTGTTCGACGACAAAGTGATGAAGCAGCTGAAGCGGCGGAGATACACCGGCTGGGGC
AGGCTGAGCCGGAAGCTGATCAACGGCATCCGGGACAAGCAGTCCGGCAAGACAATCCTGGATTTCCTGA
AGTCCGACGGCTTCGCCAACAGAAACTTCATGCAGCTGATCCACGACGACAGCCTGACCTTTAAAGAGGA
CATCCAGAAAGCCCAGGTGTCCGGCCAGGGCGATAGCCTGCACGAGCACATTGCCAATCTGGCCGGCAGC
CCCGCCATTAAGAAGGGCATCCTGCAGACAGTGAAGGTGGTGGACGAGCTCGTGAAAGTGATGGGCCGGC
ACAAGCCCGAGAACATCGTGATCGAAATGGCCAGAGAGAACCAGACCACCCAGAAGGGACAGAAGAACAG
CCGCGAGAGAATGAAGCGGATCGAAGAGGGCATCAAAGAGCTGGGCAGCCAGATCCTGAAAGAACACCCC
GTGGAAAACACCCAGCTGCAGAACGAGAAGCTGTACCTGTACTACCTGCAGAATGGGCGGGATATGTACG
TGGACCAGGAACTGGACATCAACCGGCTGTCCGACTACGATGTGGACCATATCGTGCCTCAGAGCTTTCT
GAAGGACGACTCCATCGACAACAAGGTGCTGACCAGAAGCGACAAGAACCGGGGCAAGAGCGACAACGTG
CCCTCCGAAGAGGTCGTGAAGAAGATGAAGAACTACTGGCGGCAGCTGCTGAACGCCAAGCTGATTACCC
AGAGAAAGTTCGACAATCTGACCAAGGCCGAGAGAGGCGGCCTGAGCGAACTGGATAAGGCCGGCTTCAT
CAAGAGACAGCTGGTGGAAACCCGGCAGATCACAAAGCACGTGGCACAGATCCTGGACTCCCGGATGAAC
ACTAAGTACGACGAGAATGACAAGCTGATCCGGGAAGTGAAAGTGATCACCCTGAAGTCCAAGCTGGTGT
CCGATTTCCGGAAGGATTTCCAGTTTTACAAAGTGCGCGAGATCAACAACTACCACCACGCCCACGACGC
CTACCTGAACGCCGTCGTGGGAACCGCCCTGATCAAAAAGTACCCTAAGCTGGAAAGCGAGTTCGTGTAC
GGCGACTACAAGGTGTACGACGTGCGGAAGATGATCGCCAAGAGCGAGCAGGAAATCGGCAAGGCTACCG
CCAAGTACTTCTTCTACAGCAACATCATGAACTTTTTCAAGACCGAGATTACCCTGGCCAACGGCGAGAT
CCGGAAGCGGCCTCTGATCGAGACAAACGGCGAAACCGGGGAGATCGTGTGGGATAAGGGCCGGGATTTT
GCCACCGTGCGGAAAGTGCTGAGCATGCCCCAAGTGAATATCGTGAAAAAGACCGAGGTGCAGACAGGCG
GCTTCAGCAAAGAGTCTATCCTGCCCAAGAGGAACAGCGATAAGCTGATCGCCAGAAAGAAGGACTGGGA
CCCTAAGAAGTACGGCGGCTTCGACAGCCCCACCGTGGCCTATTCTGTGCTGGTGGTGGCCAAAGTGGAA
AAGGGCAAGTCCAAGAAACTGAAGAGTGTGAAAGAGCTGCTGGGGATCACCATCATGGAAAGAAGCAGCT
TCGAGAAGAATCCCATCGACTTTCTGGAAGCCAAGGGCTACAAAGAAGTGAAAAAGGACCTGATCATCAA
GCTGCCTAAGTACTCCCTGTTCGAGCTGGAAAACGGCCGGAAGAGAATGCTGGCCTCTGCCGGCGAACTG
CAGAAGGGAAACGAACTGGCCCTGCCCTCCAAATATGTGAACTTCCTGTACCTGGCCAGCCACTATGAGA
AGCTGAAGGGCTCCCCCGAGGATAATGAGCAGAAACAGCTGTTTGTGGAACAGCACAAGCACTACCTGGA
CGAGATCATCGAGCAGATCAGCGAGTTCTCCAAGAGAGTGATCCTGGCCGACGCTAATCTGGACAAAGTG
CTGTCCGCCTACAACAAGCACCGGGATAAGCCCATCAGAGAGCAGGCCGAGAATATCATCCACCTGTTTA
CCCTGACCAATCTGGGAGCCCCTGCCGCCTTCAAGTACTTTGACACCACCATCGACCGGAAGAGGTACAC
CAGCACCAAAGAGGTGCTGGACGCCACCCTGATCCACCAGAGCATCACCGGCCTGTACGAGACACGGATC
GACCTGTCTCAGCTGGGAGGCGACAAGCGTCCTGCTGCTACTAAGAAAGCTGGTCAAGCTAAGAAAAAGA
AAGCTAGCGGCAGCGGCGCCACCAACTTCAGCCTGCTGAAGCAGGCCGGCGACGTGGAGGAGAACCCCGG
CCCCATGACTGCCATGGAGGAGTCACAGTCGGATATCAGCCTCAAGAGAGCGCTGCCCACCTGCACAAGC
GCCTCTCCCCCGCAAAAGAAAAAACCACTTGATGGAGAGTATTTCACCCTCAAGATCCGCGGGCGTAAAC
GCTTCGAGATGTTCCGGGAGCTGAATGAGGCCTTAGAGTTAAAGGATGCCCATGCTACAGAGGAGTCTGG
AGACAGCAGGGCTCACTCCAGCTACCTGAAGACCAAGAAGGGCCAGTCTACTTCCCGCCATAAAAAAACA
ATGGTCAAGAAAGTGGGGCCTGACTCAGACTGAACTAGTGAGCTCGCTTTCTTGCTGTCCAATTTCTATT
AAAGGTTCCTTTGTTCCCTAAGTCCAACTACTAAACTGGGGGATATTATGAAGGGCCTTGAGCATCTGGA
TTCTGCCTAATAAAAAACATTTATTTTCATTGCGTCGACCATATGCATAGCTTGAGTATTCTATAGTGTC
ACCTAAATAGCTTGGCGTAATCATGGTCATAGCTGTTTCCTGTGTGAAATTGTTATCCGCTCACAATTCC
ACACAACATACGAGCCGGAAGCATAAAGTGTAAAGCCTGGGGTGCCTAATGAGTGAGCTAACTCACATTA
ATTGCGTTGCGCTCACTGCCCGCTTTCCAGTCGGGAAACCTGTCGTGCCAGCTGCATTAATGAATCGGCC
AACGCGCGGGGAGAGGCGGTTTGCGTATTGGGCGCTCTTCCGCTTCCTCGCTCACTGACTCGCTGCGCTC
GGTCGTTCGGCTGCGGCGAGCGGTATCAGCTCACTCAAAGGCGGTAATACGGTTATCCACAGAATCAGGG
GATAACGCAGGAAAGAACATGTGAGCAAAAGGCCAGCAAAAGGCCAGGAACCGTAAAAAGGCCGCGTTGC
TGGCGTTTTTCCATAGGCTCCGCCCCCCTGACGAGCATCACAAAAATCGACGCTCAAGTCAGAGGTGGCG
AAACCCGACAGGACTATAAAGATACCAGGCGTTTCCCCCTGGAAGCTCCCTCGTGCGCTCTCCTGTTCCG
ACCCTGCCGCTTACCGGATACCTGTCCGCCTTTCTCCCTTCGGGAAGCGTGGCGCTTTCTCATAGCTCAC
GCTGTAGGTATCTCAGTTCGGTGTAGGTCGTTCGCTCCAAGCTGGGCTGTGTGCACGAACCCCCCGTTCA
GCCCGACCGCTGCGCCTTATCCGGTAACTATCGTCTTGAGTCCAACCCGGTAAGACACGACTTATCGCCA
CTGGCAGCAGCCACTGGTAACAGGATTAGCAGAGCGAGGTATGTAGGCGGTGCTACAGAGTTCTTGAAGT
GGTGGCCTAACTACGGCTACACTAGAAGAACAGTATTTGGTATCTGCGCTCTGCTGAAGCCAGTTACCTT
CGGAAAAAGAGTTGGTAGCTCTTGATCCGGCAAACAAACCACCGCTGGTAGCGGTGGTTTTTTTGTTTGC
AAGCAGCAGATTACGCGCAGAAAAAAAGGATCTCAAGAAGATCCTTTGATCTTTTCTACGGGGTCTGACG
CTCAGTGGAACGAAAACTCACGTTAAGGGATTTTGGTCATGAGATTATCAAAAAGGATCTTCACCTAGAT
CCTTTTAAATTAAAAATGAAGTTTTAAATCAATCTAAAGTATATATGAGTAAACTTGGTCTGACAGTTAC
CAATGCTTAATCAGTGAGGCACCTATCTCAGCGATCTGTCTATTTCGTTCATCCATAGTTGCCTGACTCC
CCGTCGTGTAGATAACTACGATACGGGAGGGCTTACCATCTGGCCCCAGTGCTGCAATGATACCGCGAGA
CCCACGCTCACCGGCTCCAGATTTATCAGCAATAAACCAGCCAGCCGGAAGGGCCGAGCGCAGAAGTGGT
CCTGCAACTTTATCCGCCTCCATCCAGTCTATTAATTGTTGCCGGGAAGCTAGAGTAAGTAGTTCGCCAG
TTAATAGTTTGCGCAACGTTGTTGCCATTGCTACAGGCATCGTGGTGTCACGCTCGTCGTTTGGTATGGC
TTCATTCAGCTCCGGTTCCCAACGATCAAGGCGAGTTACATGATCCCCCATGTTGTGCAAAAAAGCGGTT
AGCTCCTTCGGTCCTCCGATCGTTGTCAGAAGTAAGTTGGCCGCAGTGTTATCACTCATGGTTATGGCAG
CACTGCATAATTCTCTTACTGTCATGCCATCCGTAAGATGCTTTTCTGTGACTGGTGAGTACTCAACCAA
GTCATTCTGAGAATAGTGTATGCGGCGACCGAGTTGCTCTTGCCCGGCGTCAATACGGGATAATACCGCG
CCACATAGCAGAACTTTAAAAGTGCTCATCATTGGAAAACGTTCTTCGGGGCGAAAACTCTCAAGGATCT
TACCGCTGTTGAGATCCAGTTCGATGTAACCCACTCGTGCACCCAACTGATCTTCAGCATCTTTTACTTT
CACCAGCGTTTCTGGGTGAGCAAAAACAGGAAGGCAAAATGCCGCAAAAAAGGGAATAAGGGCGACACGG
AAATGTTGAATACTCATACTCTTCCTTTTTCAATATTATTGAAGCATTTATCAGGGTTATTGTCTCATGA
GCGGATACATATTTGAATGTATTTAGAAAAATAAACAAATAGGGGTTCCGCGCACATTTCCCCGAAAAGT
GCCACCTGATGCGGTGTGAAATACCGCACAGATGCGTAAGGAGAAAATACCGCATCAGGAAATTGTAAGC
GTTAATATTTTGTTAAAATTCGCGTTAAATTTTTGTTAAATCAGCTCATTTTTTAACCAATAGGCCGAAA
TCGGCAAAATCCCTTATAAATCAAAAGAATAGACCGAGATAGGGT
[37 nt withheld, positions 7256-7292]
AAAGAACGTGGACTCCAACGTCAAAGG
[49 nt withheld, positions 7320-7368]
T
[91 nt withheld, positions 7370-7460]
G
[124 nt withheld, positions 7462-7585]
CCATTCGCCATTCAGGCTGCGCAACTGTTGGGAAGGGCGATCGGTGCGGGCCTCTTCGCTATTACGCCAG
CTGGCGAAAGGGGGATGTGCTGCAAGGCGATTAAGTTGGGTAACGCCAGGGTTTTCCCAGTCACGACGTT
GTAAAACGACGGCCAGTGAATTG
